Addgene plasmid #112270: CMV-PKCg-mEGFP-N1
Purpose: IDOCKSgamma Donor Construct
Depositing lab: Ryohei Yasuda. Depositing organization: Max Planck Florida Institute. Publication: PKCalpha integrates spatiotemporally distinct Ca(2+) and autocrine BDNF signaling to facilitate synaptic plasticity. Colgan LA, Hu M, Misler JA, Parra-Bueno P, Moran CM, Leitges M, Yasuda R. Nat Neurosci. 2018 Aug;21(8):1027-1037. doi: 10.1038/s41593-018-0184-3. Epub 2018 Jul 16. PubMed 30013171.
Backbone
  Vector backbone: mEGFP-N1
  Backbone size w/o insert (bp): 4718
  Total vector size (bp): 6809
  Vector type: Mammalian Expression
Growth in bacteria
  Bacterial resistance: Kanamycin, 50 μg/mL
  Growth temperature: 37°C
  Growth strain: DH5alpha
  Copy number: Unknown
Gene/Insert
  Gene/Insert name: protein kinase c gamma (alt names: PKCg; PKCgamma; prkcg)
  Species: M. musculus (mouse)
  Insert size (bp): 2091
  Entrez Gene: Prkcg (a.k.a. PKCgamma, Pkcc, Prkcc)
  Promoter: CMV
  Tag / fusion protein: mEGFP (C terminal on insert)
  Cloning method: Ligation Independent Cloning
  Sequencing primers: 5′ cmv; 3′ GFP_N
Terms and licenses: Academic/Nonprofit Terms; Industry Terms: Not Available to Industry
How to cite: CMV-PKCg-mEGFP-N1 was a gift from Ryohei Yasuda (Addgene plasmid # 112270 ; http://n2t.net/addgene:112270 ; RRID:Addgene_112270)
