[The description below was written by a language model from this plasmid's Addgene catalogue record and pLannotate feature annotations shown in this document.]
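Description:
CMV-PKCg-mEGFP-N1 is a mammalian expression plasmid built on the mEGFP-N1 backbone, an N1-type vector in which the inserted coding sequence is fused upstream of the fluorescent protein. It carries the mouse protein kinase C gamma (Prkcg) open reading frame, about 2.1 kb, placed directly downstream of the human cytomegalovirus immediate early enhancer and promoter. The annotation tool splits the promoter into several CMV and CMVd2 fragments, but these lie contiguously and correspond to the single CMV promoter listed in the catalogue. The kinase is followed, after a short linker, by a monomeric EGFP coding sequence, giving a C-terminally tagged PKCγ-mEGFP fusion. The automated annotation labels this reporter simply as EGFP. Transcription ends at an SV40 polyadenylation signal. The small adjacent large T antigen fragment is a remnant of that SV40 region and not an expressed element.

The plasmid replicates in E. coli from a high-copy ColE1/pUC-type origin and also contains an f1 phage origin. Selection uses a dual-purpose NeoR/KanR cassette: a bacterial bla promoter drives kanamycin resistance in bacteria, while the SV40 early promoter and an HSV TK polyadenylation signal allow G418 selection in mammalian cells. The short ble and bGH poly(A) fragments appear to be backbone remnants. The sequenced record is 6,764 nt, slightly shorter than the 6,809 bp listed in the catalogue.

The stated purpose is to serve as the donor construct of the IDOCKSgamma sensor, which suggests that mEGFP acts as the fluorescence donor, presumably paired with a separate acceptor construct that the record does not describe. The associated publication concerns PKC signaling in synaptic plasticity.
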