Features (pLannotate 1.2.2; 17 found; start..end, strand, type, name):
     61..364     +  enhancer       CMV enhancer: human cytomegalovirus immediate early enhancer
    365..446     +  promoter       CMV promoter (fragment): human cytomegalovirus (CMV) immediate early promoter
    443..489     +  promoter       CMVd2 promoter (fragment): truncated human cytomegalovirus (CMV) immediate early promoter that yields moderately reduced expression relative to the full-length promoter
    492..520     +  promoter       CMV promoter (fragment): human cytomegalovirus (CMV) immediate early promoter
    517..568     +  promoter       CMVd2 promoter: truncated human cytomegalovirus (CMV) immediate early promoter that yields moderately reduced expression relative to the full-length promoter
    604..2694    +  CDS            Prkcg: KPCG_MOUSE - Also known as Pkcc, Pkcg, Prkcc. Experimental evidence at protein level: Swiss-Prot protein existence level 1. Calcium-activated, phospholipid- and diacylglycerol (DAG)- dependent serine/threonine-protein kinase that plays diverse roles in neuronal cells and eye tissues, such as regulation of the neuronal receptors GRIA4/GLUR4 and GRIN1/NMDAR1, modulation of receptors and neuronal functions related to sensitivity to opiates, pain and alcohol, mediation of synaptic function and cell survival after ischemia, and inhibition of gap junction activity after oxidative stress. Binds and p
   2710..3429    +  CDS            EGFP: the original enhanced GFP (Yang et al., 1996) mammalian codon-optimized
   3446..3529    +  CDS            large T antigen (fragment): large T antigen from SV40 (simian virus 40)
   3552..3673    +  polyA_signal   SV40 poly(A) signal: SV40 polyadenylation signal
   3707..4135    -  rep_origin     f1 ori (sequence partly withheld): f1 bacteriophage origin of replication; arrow indicates direction of (+) strand synthesis
   4162..4266    +  promoter       AmpR promoter: bla
   4268..4625    +  promoter       SV40 promoter: SV40 enhancer and early promoter
   4660..5454    +  CDS            NeoR/KanR: aminoglycoside phosphotransferase from Tn5; aph(3')-II (or nptII); confers resistance to neomycin, kanamycin, and G418 (Geneticin®)
   5475..5627    +  CDS            ble (fragment): BLE_KLEPN - Experimental evidence at protein level: Swiss-Prot protein existence level 1. Binding protein with a strong affinity to the bleomycin family of antibiotics. Binds to CL990; an antimitotic-antibiotic compound. From Klebsiella pneumoniae.
   5686..5733    +  polyA_signal   HSV TK poly(A) signal: herpes simplex virus thymidine kinase polyadenylation signal (Cole and Stacy, 1985)
   5824..5840    -  polyA_signal   bGH poly(A) signal (fragment): bovine growth hormone polyadenylation signal
   6062..6650    +  rep_origin     ori: high-copy-number ColE1/pMB1/pBR322/pUC origin of replication
>Addgene plasmid #112270 | CMV-PKCg-mEGFP-N1 | addgene full sequence | sequence record 223040 | Addgene NGS Result
TAGTTATTAATAGTAATCAATTACGGGGTCATTAGTTCATAGCCCATATATGGAGTTCCGCGTTACATAA
CTTACGGTAAATGGCCCGCCTGGCTGACCGCCCAACGACCCCCGCCCATTGACGTCAATAATGACGTATG
TTCCCATAGTAACGCCAATAGGGACTTTCCATTGACGTCAATGGGTGGAGTATTTACGGTAAACTGCCCA
CTTGGCAGTACATCAAGTGTATCATATGCCAAGTACGCCCCCTATTGACGTCAATGACGGTAAATGGCCC
GCCTGGCATTATGCCCAGTACATGACCTTATGGGACTTTCCTACTTGGCAGTACATCTACGTATTAGTCA
TCGCTATTACCATGGTGATGCGGTTTTGGCAGTACATCAATGGGCGTGGATAGCGGTTTGACTCACGGGG
ATTTCCAAGTCTCCACCCCATTGACGCAAATGGGCGGTAGGCGTGTACGGTGGGAGGTCTATATAAGCAS
RGGGATTTCCAAGTCTCCACCCCATTGACGCAAATGGGCGGTAGGCGTGTACGGTGGGAGGTCTATATAA
GCAGAGCTGGTTTAGTGAACCGTCAGATCCGCTAGCGCTACCGATGGCGGGTCTGGGCCCTGGCGGAGGC
GACTCAGAGGGGGGACCCCGACCCCTGTTTTGCAGAAAGGGGGCGCTGAGGCAGAAGGTGGTCCACGAGG
TGAAGAGCCACAAGTTCACCGCTCGTTTCTTCAAGCAGCCAACCTTCTGCAGTCACTGTACCGACTTCAT
CTGGGGCATTGGAAAGCAGGGCCTGCAATGTCAAGTCTGTAGCTTTGTGGTTCACCGCCGATGCCACGAA
TTTGTGACCTTCGAGTGTCCAGGCGCTGGAAAGGGCCCCCAGACGGACGACCCTCGCAACAAGCACAAGT
TCCGTCTGCACAGCTACAGCAGTCCCACCTTCTGCGACCACTGTGGCTCCCTCCTTTACGGGCTGGTGCA
CCAGGGCATGAAATGTTCCTGTTGCGAGATGAATGTGCACCGGCGCTGTGTGCGCAGCGTGCCCTCCCTT
TGCGGTGTGGACCACACAGAGCGCCGTGGACGTCTGCAACTGGAAATCCGGGCTCCTACGTCGGATGAGA
TCCATATTACTGTTGGCGAGGCCCGGAACCTCATTCCTATGGACCCCAATGGCCTGTCTGATCCCTACGT
GAAACTGAAGCTGATCCCGGACCCTCGGAACCTGACAAAACAGAAGACAAAGACCGTGAAAGCCACACTG
AATCCCGTGTGGAACGAGACCTTCGTGTTCAACCTGAAGCCAGGGGATGTAGAGCGCCGGCTCAGTGTGG
AGGTGTGGGATTGGGATAGGACATCCCGAAATGACTTCATGGGTGCCATGTCCTTTGGTGTCTCAGAGCT
ACTCAAGGCCCCTGTGGATGGATGGTACAAGTTACTGAACCAGGAGGAGGGCGAATATTACAATGTACCG
GTGGCCGATGCTGACAACTGCAGCCTCCTCCAGAAGTTTGAGGCCTGCAATTACCCCTTGGAATTGTATG
AGAGAGTGCGGATGGGCCCCTCTTCCTCCCCCATCCCTTCTCCATCCCCCAGTCCTACGGACTCCAAGCG
ATGCTTCTTTGGTGCCAGCCCAGGACGCCTGCATATCTCTGACTTCAGCTTCCTCATGGTTCTAGGGAAA
GGCAGTTTTGGGAAGGTAATGCTGGCAGAGCGCAGAGGCTCCGACGAACTCTATGCCATCAAGATACTGA
AGAAAGACGTCATCGTCCAGGATGACGATGTAGACTGCACCCTCGTAGAGAAGCGTGTCCTGGCATTGGG
AGGCCGAGGTCCTGGAGGCCGGCCACACTTTCTCACGCAGCTTCACTCCACCTTTCAGACTCCGGACCGC
CTGTATTTTGTGATGGAGTATGTCACTGGGGGCGATTTAATGTACCACATCCAGCAACTGGGCAAGTTTA
AGGAGCCTCATGCAGCATTCTACGCTGCGGAAATCGCCATAGGCCTCTTCTTCCTTCACAACCAGGGCAT
CATCTACAGGGACCTCAAGTTGGATAATGTGATGCTGGATGCTGAAGGACACATCAAGATCACAGACTTT
GGCATGTGTAAAGAGAATGTCTTCCCTGGGTCCACAACCCGCACCTTCTGTGGCACCCCAGACTACATAG
CACCTGAGATCATTGCCTATCAGCCCTACGGGAAGTCTGTCGACTGGTGGTCTTTTGGGGTCCTGCTGTA
TGAGATGTTGGCAGGACAGCCACCCTTTGATGGGGAAGATGAGGAGGAGTTGTTTCAAGCCATCATGGAA
CAAACTGTCACCTATCCCAAGTCACTTTCCCGGGAAGCTGTGGCCATCTGCAAAGGGTTCCTGACCAAGC
ACCCAGGAAAACGCCTGGGCTCAGGGCCAGATGGGGAACCCACCATCCGGGCTCATGGCTTTTTCCGTTG
GATCGATTGGGAGAGGTTGGAGAGACTGGAAATTGCACCTCCTTTCAGACCACGTCCGTGTGGCCGCAGT
GGCGAAAACTTTGACAAGTTCTTCACGCGGGCAGCGCCAGCACTGACCCCGCCAGACCGCTTGGTTCTAG
CCAGCATCGACCAAGCTGATTTCCAGGGCTTTACTTATGTGAACCCGGACTTCGTGCACCCAGATGCCCG
CAGCCCCACAAGCCCTGTGCCCGTGCCTGTCATGCCACCGGTCGCCACCATGGTGAGCAAGGGCGAGGAG
CTGTTCACCGGGGTGGTGCCCATCCTGGTCGAGCTGGACGGCGACGTAAACGGCCACAAGTTCAGCGTGT
CCGGCGAGGGCGAGGGCGATGCCACCTACGGCAAGCTGACCCTGAAGTTCATCTGCACCACCGGCAAGCT
GCCCGTGCCCTGGCCCACCCTCGTGACCACCCTGACCTACGGCGTGCAGTGCTTCAGCCGCTACCCCGAC
CACATGAAGCAGCACGACTTCTTCAAGTCCGCCATGCCCGAAGGCTACGTCCAGGAGCGCACCATCTTCT
TCAAGGACGACGGCAACTACAAGACCCGCGCCGAGGTGAAGTTCGAGGGCGACACCCTGGTGAACCGCAT
CGAGCTGAAGGGCATCGACTTCAAGGAGGACGGCAACATCCTGGGGCACAAGCTGGAGTACAACTACAAC
AGCCACAACGTCTATATCATGGCCGACAAGCAGAAGAACGGCATCAAGGTGAACTTCAAGATCCGCCACA
ACATCGAGGACGGCAGCGTGCAGCTCGCCGACCACTACCAGCAGAACACCCCCATCGGCGACGGCCCCGT
GCTGCTGCCCGACAACCACTACCTGAGCACCCAGTCCGCCCTGAGCAAAGACCCCAACGAGAAGCGCGAT
CACATGGTCCTGCTGGAGTTCGTGACCGCCGCCGGGATCACTCTCGGCATGGACGAGCTGTACAAGTAAA
GCGGCCGCGACTCTAGATCATAATCAGCCATACCACATTTGTAGAGGTTTTACTTGCTTTAAAAAACCTC
CCACACCTCCCCCTGAACCTGAAACATAAAATGAATGCAATTGTTGTTGTTAACTTGTTTATTGCAGCTT
ATAATGGTTACAAATAAAGCAATAGCATCACAAATTTCACAAATAAAGCATTTTTTTCACTGCATTCTAG
TTGTGGTTTGTCCAAACTCATCAATGTATCTTAAGGCGTAAATTGTAAGCGTTAATATTTTGTTAAAATT
CGCGTTAAATTTTTGTTAAATCAGCTCATTTTTTAACCAATAGGCCGAAATCGGCAAAATCCCTTATAAA
TCAAAAGAATAGACCGAGATAGGGT
[37 nt withheld, positions 3806-3842]
AAAGAACGTGGACTCCAACGTCAAAGG
[49 nt withheld, positions 3870-3918]
T
[91 nt withheld, positions 3920-4010]
G
[124 nt withheld, positions 4012-4135]
CAGGTGGCACTTTTCGGGGAAATGTGCGCGGAACCCCTATTTGTTTATTTTTCTAAATACATTCAAATAT
GTATCCGCTCATGAGACAATAACCCTGATAAATGCTTCAATAATATTGAAAAAGGAAGAGTCCTGAGGCG
GAAAGAACCAGCTGTGGAATGTGTGTCAGTTAGGGTGTGGAAAGTCCCCAGGCTCCCCAGCAGGCAGAAG
TATGCAAAGCATGCATCTCAATTAGTCAGCAACCAGGTGTGGAAAGTCCCCAGGCTCCCCAGCAGGCAGA
AGTATGCAAAGCATGCATCTCAATTAGTCAGCAACCATAGTCCCGCCCCTAACTCCGCCCATCCCGCCCC
TAACTCCGCCCAGTTCCGCCCATTCTCCGCCCCATGGCTGACTAATTTTTTTTATTTATGCAGAGGCCGA
GGCCGCCTCGGCCTCTGAGCTATTCCAGAAGTAGTGAGGAGGCTTTTTTGGAGGCCTAGGCTTTTGCAAA
GATCGATCAAGAGACAGGATGAGGATCGTTTCGCATGATTGAACAAGATGGATTGCACGCAGGTTCTCCG
GCCGCTTGGGTGGAGAGGCTATTCGGCTATGACTGGGCACAACAGACAATCGGCTGCTCTGATGCCGCCG
TGTTCCGGCTGTCAGCGCAGGGGCGCCCGGTTCTTTTTGTCAAGACCGACCTGTCCGGTGCCCTGAATGA
ACTGCAAGACGAGGCAGCGCGGCTATCGTGGCTGGCCACGACGGGCGTTCCTTGCGCAGCTGTGCTCGAC
GTTGTCACTGAAGCGGGAAGGGACTGGCTGCTATTGGGCGAAGTGCCGGGGCAGGATCTCCTGTCATCTC
ACCTTGCTCCTGCCGAGAAAGTATCCATCATGGCTGATGCAATGCGGCGGCTGCATACGCTTGATCCGGC
TACCTGCCCATTCGACCACCAAGCGAAACATCGCATCGAGCGAGCACGTACTCGGATGGAAGCCGGTCTT
GTCGATCAGGATGATCTGGACGAAGAGCATCAGGGGCTCGCGCCAGCCGAACTGTTCGCCAGGCTCAAGG
CGAGCATGCCCGACGGCGAGGATCTCGTCGTGACCCATGGCGATGCCTGCTTGCCGAATATCATGGTGGA
AAATGGCCGCTTTTCTGGATTCATCGACTGTGGCCGGCTGGGTGTGGCGGACCGCTATCAGGACATAGCG
TTGGCTACCCGTGATATTGCTGAAGAGCTTGGCGGCGAATGGGCTGACCGCTTCCTCGTGCTTTACGGTA
TCGCCGCTCCCGATTCGCAGCGCATCGCCTTCTATCGCCTTCTTGACGAGTTCTTCTGAGCGGGACTCTG
GGGTTCGAAATGACCGACCAAGCGACGCCCAACCTGCCATCACGAGATTTCGATTCCACCGCCGCCTTCT
ATGAAAGGTTGGGCTTCGGAATCGTTTTCCGGGACGCCGGCTGGATGATCCTCCAGCGCGGGGATCTCAT
GCTGGAGTTCTTCGCCCACCCTAGGGGGAGGCTAACTGAAACACGGAAGGAGACAATACCGGAAGGAACC
CGCGCTATGACGGCAATAAAAAGACAGAATAAAACGCACGGTGTTGGGTCGTTTGTTCATAAACGCGGGG
TTCGGTCCCAGGGCTGGCACTCTGTCGATACCCCACCGAGACCCCATTGGGGCCAATACGCCCGCGTTTC
TTCCTTTTCCCCACCCCACCCCCCAAGTTCGGGTGAAGGCCCAGGGCTCGCAGCCAACGTCGGGGCGGCA
GGCCCTGCCATAGCCTCAGGTTACTCATATATACTTTAGATTGATTTAAAACTTCATTTTTAATTTAAAA
GGATCTAGGTGAAGATCCTTTTTGATAATCTCATGACCAAAATCCCTTAACGTGAGTTTTCGTTCCACTG
AGCGTCAGACCCCGTAGAAAAGATCAAAGGATCTTCTTGAGATCCTTTTTTTCTGCGCGTAATCTGCTGC
TTGCAAACAAAAAAACCACCGCTACCAGCGGTGGTTTGTTTGCCGGATCAAGAGCTACCAACTCTTTTTC
CGAAGGTAACTGGCTTCAGCAGAGCGCAGATACCAAATACTGTTCTTCTAGTGTAGCCGTAGTTAGGCCA
CCACTTCAAGAACTCTGTAGCACCGCCTACATACCTCGCTCTGCTAATCCTGTTACCAGTGGCTGCTGCC
AGTGGCGATAAGTCGTGTCTTACCGGGTTGGACTCAAGACGATAGTTACCGGATAAGGCGCAGCGGTCGG
GCTGAACGGGGGGTTCGTGCACACAGCCCAGCTTGGAGCGAACGACCTACACCGAACTGAGATACCTACA
GCGTGAGCTATGAGAAAGCGCCACGCTTCCCGAAGGGAGAAAGGCGGACAGGTATCCGGTAAGCGGCAGG
GTCGGAACAGGAGAGCGCACGAGGGAGCTTCCAGGGGGAAACGCCTGGTATCTTTATAGTCCTGTCGGGT
TTCGCCACCTCTGACTTGAGCGTCGATTTTTGTGATGCTCGTCAGGGGGGCGGAGCCTATGGAAAAACGC
CAGCAACGCGGCCTTTTTACGGTTCCTGGCCTTTTGCTGGCCTTTTGCTCACATGTTCTTTCCTGCGTTA
TCCCCTGATTCTGTGGATAACCGTATTACCGCCATGCAT
